Addgene plasmid #32164: LHP336 - HA-Ub-K48R
Depositing lab: Linda Hicke. Depositing organization: Northwestern University.
Backbone
  Vector backbone: N/A
  Vector type: Yeast Expression
  Selectable markers: TRP1
Growth in bacteria
  Bacterial resistance: Ampicillin, 100 μg/mL
  Growth temperature: 37°C
  Growth strain: DH5alpha
  Copy number: High Copy
Gene/Insert
  Cloning method: Restriction Enzyme; 5′ cloning site None (unknown if destroyed); 3′ cloning site None (unknown if destroyed)
  Sequencing primers: 5′ CUP1 forward
Terms and licenses: Academic/Nonprofit Terms; Industry Terms: Not Available to Industry
Depositor comments: 2 µm S. cerevisiae replication
How to cite: LHP336 - HA-Ub-K48R was a gift from Linda Hicke (Addgene plasmid # 32164 ; http://n2t.net/addgene:32164 ; RRID:Addgene_32164)
