[The description below was written by a language model from this plasmid's Addgene catalogue record.]
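Description:
LHP336 - HA-Ub-K48R is a yeast expression plasmid for Saccharomyces cerevisiae. The backbone is not named in the record, but the depositor notes 2 µm replication, meaning the plasmid carries the origin from the endogenous yeast 2µ circle and is maintained episomally at multiple copies per cell. Selection in yeast relies on the TRP1 auxotrophic marker, which complements tryptophan auxotrophy in trp1 host strains. For propagation in E. coli the plasmid confers ampicillin resistance and is listed as high copy, although the bacterial origin is not specified.

The insert fields of the record are essentially empty, so the payload can only be inferred from the construct name: it indicates ubiquitin carrying an HA epitope tag and a lysine-to-arginine substitution at position 48. The species of origin of the ubiquitin sequence, the position of the tag and the cloning sites are not stated. The promoter is also not explicitly recorded, but the recommended sequencing primer is a CUP1 forward primer, which suggests that expression is driven by the copper-inducible yeast CUP1 promoter; this remains an inference.

In general terms, Lys48 is the residue through which the polyubiquitin chains that classically target proteins to the proteasome are assembled, and replacing it with arginine prevents chain extension at that position. A tagged K48R ubiquitin of this kind is typically expressed to test whether a ubiquitin-dependent process requires K48-linked chains, with the HA tag allowing detection or immunoprecipitation of conjugates. The record itself does not state a specific intended use, and no feature table is available to confirm the plasmid's elements.
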