>Addgene plasmid #32164 | LHP336 - HA-Ub-K48R | addgene partial sequence | sequence record 38094 | yCUP1pro-F 5'-CATATAGAAGTCATCGAAAT-3'
ATGTGTTACCCATACGACGTTCCAGACTACGCTAGCTTGGGTATGCAGATCTTCGTCAAGACGTTAACCG
GTAAAACCATAACTCTAGAAGTTGAATCTTCCGATACCATCGACAACGTTAAGTCGAAAATTCAAGACAA
GGAAGGCATTCCACCTGATCAACAAAGATTGATCTTTGCCGGTAGACAGCTCGAGGACGGTAGAACGCTG
TCTGATTACAACATTCAGAAGGAGTCGACCTTACATCTTGTCTTAAGACTAAGAGGTGGTTGAGGTACCA
AGATGGCCTTTGGTGGGTTGAAGAAGGAAAAAGACAGAAACGACTTAATTACCTACTTGAAAAAAGCCTG
TGAGTAAACAGGCCCCTTTTCCTTTGTCGATATCATGTAATTAGTTATGTCACGCTTACATTCACGCCCT
CCCCCCACATCCGCTCTAACCGAAAAGGAAGGAGTTAGACAACCTGAAGTCTAGGTCCCTATTTATTTTT
TTATAGTTATGTTAGTATTAAGAACGTTATTTATATTTCAAATTTTTCTTTTTTTTCTGTACAGACGCGT
GTACGCATGTAACATTATACTGAAAACCTTGCTTGAGAAGGTTTTGGGACGCTCGAAGGCTTTAATTTGC
AAGCTTATCGATGATAAGCTGTCAAACATGAGAATTCGGTCGAAAAAAGAAAAGGAGAGGGCCAAGAGGG
AGGGCATTGGTGACTATTGAGCACGTGAGTATACGTGATTAAGCACACAAAGGCAGCTTGGAGTATGTCT
GTTATTAATTTCACAGGTAGTTCTGGTCCATTGGTGAAAGTTTGCGGCTTGCAGAGCACAGAGGCCGCAG
AATGTGCTCTAGATTCCGATGCTGACT
